>Addgene plasmid #125432 | Lenti-(BB)-hPGK-KRAB-dCas9-P2A-BlastR PHF21A-TSS-guide1 | addgene full sequence | sequence record 251266 | Addgene NGS Result
GTTTTAGAGCTAGAAATAGCAAGTTAAAATAAGGCTAGTCCGTTATCAACTTGAAAAAGTGGCACCGAGT
CGGTGCTTTTTTGAATTCGCTAGCTAGGTCTTGAAAGGGGTTGGGGTTGCGCCTTTTCCAAGGCAGCCCT
GGGTTTGCGCAGGGACGCGGCTGCTCTGGGCGTGGTTCCGGGAAACGCAGCGGCGCCGACCCTGGGTCTC
GCACATTCTTCACGTCCGTTCGCAGCGTCACCCGGATCTTCGCCGCTACCCTTGTGGGCCCCCCGGCGAC
GCTTCCTGCTCCGCCCCTAAGTCGGGAAGGTTCCTTGCGGTTCGCGGCGTGCCGGACGTGACAAACGGAA
GCCGCACGTCTCACTAGTACCCTCGCAGACGGACAGCGCCAGGGAGCAATGGCAGCGCGCCGACCGCGAT
GGGCTGTGGCCAATAGCGGCTGCTCAGCAGGGCGCGCCGAGAGCAGCGGCCGGGAAGGGGCGGTGCGGGA
GGCGGGGTGTGGGGCGGTAGTGTGGGCCCTGTTCCTGCCCGCGCGGTGTTCCGCATTCTGCAAGCCTCCG
GAGCGCACGTCGGCAGTCGGCTCCCTCGTTGACCGAATCACCGACCTCTCTCCCCAGGACCGGTGATCCG
CCACCATGGATGCTAAGTCACTAACTGCCTGGTCCCGGACACTGGTGACCTTCAAGGATGTATTTGTGGA
CTTCACCAGGGAGGAGTGGAAGCTGCTGGACACTGCTCAGCAGATCGTGTACAGAAATGTGATGCTGGAG
AACTATAAGAACCTGGTTTCCTTGGGTTATCAGCTTACTAAGCCAGATGTGATCCTCCGGTTGGAGAAGG
GAGAAGAGCCCGGCGGTTCCGGCGGAGGGTCGATGGACAAGAAGTACAGCATCGGCCTGGCCATCGGCAC
CAACTCTGTCGGCTGGGCCGTGATCACCGACGAGTACAAGGTGCCCAGCAAGAAATTCAAGGTGCTGGGC
AACACCGACCGGCACAGCATCAAGAAGAACCTGATCGGCGCCCTGCTGTTCGACAGCGGAGAAACAGCCG
AGGCCACCCGGCTGAAGAGAACCGCCAGAAGAAGATACACCAGACGGAAGAACCGGATCTGCTATCTGCA
AGAGATCTTCAGCAACGAGATGGCCAAGGTGGACGACAGCTTCTTCCACAGACTGGAAGAGTCCTTCCTG
GTGGAAGAGGATAAGAAGCACGAGCGGCACCCCATCTTCGGCAACATCGTGGACGAGGTGGCCTACCACG
AGAAGTACCCCACCATCTACCACCTGAGAAAGAAACTGGTGGACAGCACCGACAAGGCCGACCTGCGGCT
GATCTATCTGGCCCTGGCCCACATGATCAAGTTCCGGGGCCACTTCCTGATCGAGGGCGACCTGAACCCC
GACAACAGCGACGTGGACAAGCTGTTCATCCAGCTGGTGCAGACCTACAACCAGCTGTTCGAGGAAAACC
CCATCAACGCCAGCGGCGTGGACGCCAAGGCCATCCTGTCTGCCAGACTGAGCAAGAGCAGACGGCTGGA
AAATCTGATCGCCCAGCTGCCCGGCGAGAAGAAGAATGGCCTGTTCGGCAACCTGATTGCCCTGAGCCTG
GGCCTGACCCCCAACTTCAAGAGCAACTTCGACCTGGCCGAGGATGCCAAACTGCAGCTGAGCAAGGACA
CCTACGACGACGACCTGGACAACCTGCTGGCCCAGATCGGCGACCAGTACGCCGACCTGTTTCTGGCCGC
CAAGAACCTGTCCGACGCCATCCTGCTGAGCGACATCCTGAGAGTGAACACCGAGATCACCAAGGCCCCC
CTGAGCGCCTCTATGATCAAGAGATACGACGAGCACCACCAGGACCTGACCCTGCTGAAAGCTCTCGTGC
GGCAGCAGCTGCCTGAGAAGTACAAAGAGATTTTCTTCGACCAGAGCAAGAACGGCTACGCCGGCTACAT
CGATGGCGGAGCCAGCCAGGAAGAGTTCTACAAGTTCATCAAGCCCATCCTGGAAAAGATGGACGGCACC
GAGGAACTGCTCGTGAAGCTGAACAGAGAGGACCTGCTGCGGAAGCAGCGGACCTTCGACAACGGCAGCA
TCCCCCACCAGATCCACCTGGGAGAGCTGCACGCCATTCTGCGGCGGCAGGAAGATTTTTACCCATTCCT
GAAGGACAACCGGGAAAAGATCGAGAAGATCCTGACCTTCCGCATCCCCTACTACGTGGGCCCTCTGGCC
AGGGGAAACAGCAGATTCGCCTGGATGACCAGAAAGAGCGAGGAAACCATCACCCCCTGGAACTTCGAGG
AAGTGGTGGACAAGGGCGCCAGCGCCCAGAGCTTCATCGAGCGGATGACCAACTTCGATAAGAACCTGCC
CAACGAGAAGGTGCTGCCCAAGCACAGCCTGCTGTACGAGTACTTCACCGTGTACAACGAGCTGACCAAA
GTGAAATACGTGACCGAGGGAATGAGAAAGCCCGCCTTCCTGAGCGGCGAGCAGAAAAAAGCCATCGTGG
ACCTGCTGTTCAAGACCAACCGGAAAGTGACCGTGAAGCAGCTGAAAGAGGACTACTTCAAGAAAATCGA
GTGCTTCGACTCCGTGGAAATCTCCGGCGTGGAAGATCGGTTCAACGCCTCCCTGGGCACATACCACGAT
CTGCTGAAAATTATCAAGGACAAGGACTTCCTGGACAATGAGGAAAACGAGGACATTCTGGAAGATATCG
TGCTGACCCTGACACTGTTTGAGGACAGAGAGATGATCGAGGAACGGCTGAAAACCTATGCCCACCTGTT
CGACGACAAAGTGATGAAGCAGCTGAAGCGGCGGAGATACACCGGCTGGGGCAGGCTGAGCCGGAAGCTG
ATCAACGGCATCCGGGACAAGCAGTCCGGCAAGACAATCCTGGATTTCCTGAAGTCCGACGGCTTCGCCA
ACAGAAACTTCATGCAGCTGATCCACGACGACAGCCTGACCTTTAAAGAGGACATCCAGAAAGCCCAGGT
GTCCGGCCAGGGCGATAGCCTGCACGAGCACATTGCCAATCTGGCCGGCAGCCCCGCCATTAAGAAGGGC
ATCCTGCAGACAGTGAAGGTGGTGGACGAGCTCGTGAAAGTGATGGGCCGGCACAAGCCCGAGAACATCG
TGATCGAAATGGCCAGAGAGAACCAGACCACCCAGAAGGGACAGAAGAACAGCCGCGAGAGAATGAAGCG
GATCGAAGAGGGCATCAAAGAGCTGGGCAGCCAGATCCTGAAAGAACACCCCGTGGAAAACACCCAGCTG
CAGAACGAGAAGCTGTACCTGTACTACCTGCAGAATGGGCGGGATATGTACGTGGACCAGGAACTGGACA
TCAACCGGCTGTCCGACTACGATGTGGACGCTATCGTGCCTCAGAGCTTTCTGAAGGACGACTCCATCGA
TAACAAAGTGCTGACTCGGAGCGACAAGAACCGGGGCAAGAGCGACAACGTGCCCTCCGAAGAGGTCGTG
AAGAAGATGAAGAACTACTGGCGCCAGCTGCTGAATGCCAAGCTGATTACCCAGAGGAAGTTCGACAATC
TGACCAAGGCCGAGAGAGGCGGCCTGAGCGAACTGGATAAGGCCGGCTTCATCAAGAGACAGCTGGTGGA
AACCCGGCAGATCACAAAGCACGTGGCACAGATCCTGGACTCCCGGATGAACACTAAGTACGACGAGAAC
GACAAACTGATCCGGGAAGTGAAAGTGATCACCCTGAAGTCCAAGCTGGTGTCCGATTTCCGGAAGGATT
TCCAGTTTTACAAAGTGCGCGAGATCAACAACTACCACCACGCCCACGACGCCTACCTGAACGCCGTCGT
GGGAACCGCCCTGATCAAAAAGTACCCTAAGCTGGAAAGCGAGTTCGTGTACGGCGACTACAAGGTGTAC
GACGTGCGGAAGATGATCGCCAAGAGCGAGCAGGAAATCGGCAAGGCTACCGCCAAGTACTTCTTCTACA
GCAACATCATGAACTTTTTCAAGACCGAGATTACCCTGGCCAACGGCGAGATCCGGAAGCGGCCTCTGAT
CGAGACAAACGGCGAAACAGGCGAGATCGTGTGGGATAAGGGCCGGGACTTTGCCACCGTGCGGAAAGTG
CTGTCTATGCCCCAAGTGAATATCGTGAAAAAGACCGAGGTGCAGACAGGCGGCTTCAGCAAAGAGTCTA
TCCTGCCCAAGAGGAACAGCGACAAGCTGATCGCCAGAAAGAAGGACTGGGACCCTAAGAAGTACGGCGG
CTTCGACAGCCCCACCGTGGCCTATTCTGTGCTGGTGGTGGCCAAAGTGGAAAAGGGCAAGTCCAAGAAA
CTGAAGAGTGTGAAAGAGCTGCTGGGGATCACCATCATGGAAAGAAGCAGCTTCGAGAAGAATCCCATCG
ACTTTCTGGAAGCCAAGGGCTACAAAGAAGTGAAAAAGGACCTGATCATCAAGCTGCCTAAGTACTCCCT
GTTCGAGCTGGAAAACGGCCGGAAGAGAATGCTGGCCTCTGCCGGCGAACTGCAGAAGGGAAACGAACTG
GCCCTGCCCTCCAAATATGTGAACTTCCTGTACCTGGCCAGCCACTATGAGAAGCTGAAGGGCTCCCCCG
AGGATAATGAGCAGAAACAGCTGTTTGTGGAACAGCACAAACACTACCTGGACGAGATCATCGAGCAGAT
CAGCGAGTTCTCCAAGAGAGTGATCCTGGCCGACGCTAATCTGGACAAGGTGCTGAGCGCCTACAACAAG
CACAGAGACAAGCCTATCAGAGAGCAGGCCGAGAATATCATCCACCTGTTTACCCTGACCAGTCTGGGAG
CCCCTGCCGCCTTCAAGTACTTTGACACCACCATCGACCGGAAGAGGTACACCAGCACCAAAGAGGTGCT
GGACGCCACCCTGATCCACCAGAGCATCACCGGCCTGTACGAGACACGGATCGACCTGTCTCAGCTGGGA
GGCGACGCCTATCCCTATGACGTGCCCGATTATGCCAGCCTGGGCAGCGGCTCCCCCAAGAAAAAACGCA
AGGTGGAAGATCCTAAGAAAAAGCGGAAAGTGGACGGCATTGGTAGTGGGAGCAACGGCAGCAGCGGGGA
TCCGGCCGCAACAAACTTCTCTCTGCTGAAACAAGCCGGAGATGTCGAAGAGAATCCTGGACCGATGGCC
AAGCCTTTGTCTCAAGAAGAATCCACCCTCATTGAAAGAGCAACGGCTACAATCAACAGCATCCCCATCT
CTGAAGACTACAGCGTCGCCAGCGCAGCTCTCTCTAGCGACGGCCGCATCTTCACTGGTGTCAATGTATA
TCATTTTACTGGGGGACCTTGTGCAGAACTCGTGGTGCTGGGCACTGCTGCTGCTGCGGCAGCTGGCAAC
CTGACTTGTATCGTCGCGATCGGAAATGAGAACAGGGGCATCTTGAGCCCCTGCGGACGGTGCCGACAGG
TGCTTCTCGATCTGCATCCTGGGATCAAAGCCATAGTGAAGGACAGTGATGGACAGCCGACGGCAGTTGG
GATTCGTGAATTGCTGCCCTCTGGTTATGTGTGGGAGGGCTAAGAATTCGATATCAAGCTTATCGGTAAT
CAACCTCTGGATTACAAAATTTGTGAAAGATTGACTGGTATTCTTAACTATGTTGCTCCTTTTACGCTAT
GTGGATACGCTGCTTTAATGCCTTTGTATCATGCTATTGCTTCCCGTATGGCTTTCATTTTCTCCTCCTT
GTATAAATCCTGGTTGCTGTCTCTTTATGAGGAGTTGTGGCCCGTTGTCAGGCAACGTGGCGTGGTGTGC
ACTGTGTTTGCTGACGCAACCCCCACTGGTTGGGGCATTGCCACCACCTGTCAGCTCCTTTCCGGGACTT
TCGCTTTCCCCCTCCCTATTGCCACGGCGGAACTCATCGCCGCCTGCCTTGCCCGCTGCTGGACAGGGGC
TCGGCTGTTGGGCACTGACAATTCCGTGGTGTTGTCGGGGAAATCATCGTCCTTTCCTTGGCTGCTCGCC
TGTGTTGCCACCTGGATTCTGCGCGGGACGTCCTTCTGCTACGTCCCTTCGGCCCTCAATCCAGCGGACC
TTCCTTCCCGCGGCCTGCTGCCGGCTCTGCGGCCTCTTCCGCGTCTTCGCCTTCGCCCTCAGACGAGTCG
GATCTCCCTTTGGGCCGCCTCCCCGCGTCGACTTTAAGACCAATGACTTACAAGGCAGCTGTAGATCTTA
GCCACTTTTTAAAAGAAAAGGGGGGACTGGAAGGGCTAATTCACTCCCAACGAAGACAAGATCTGCTTTT
TGCTTGTACTGGGTCTCTCTGGTTAGACCAGATCTGAGCCTGGGAGCTCTCTGGCTAACTAGGGAACCCA
CTGCTTAAGCCTCAATAAAGCTTGCCTTGAGTGCTTCAAGTAGTGTGTGCCCGTCTGTTGTGTGACTCTG
GTAACTAGAGATCCCTCAGACCCTTTTAGTCAGTGTGGAAAATCTCTAGCAGGGCCCGTTTAAACCCGCT
GATCAGCCTCGACTGTGCCTTCTAGTTGCCAGCCATCTGTTGTTTGCCCCTCCCCCGTGCCTTCCTTGAC
CCTGGAAGGTGCCACTCCCACTGTCCTTTCCTAATAAAATGAGGAAATTGCATCGCATTGTCTGAGTAGG
TGTCATTCTATTCTGGGGGGTGGGGTGGGGCAGGACAGCAAGGGGGAGGATTGGGAAGACAATAGCAGGC
ATGCTGGGGATGCGGTGGGCTCTATGGCTTCTGAGGCGGAAAGAACCAGCTGGGGCTCTAGGGGGTATCC
CC
[124 nt withheld, positions 6793-6916]
C
[91 nt withheld, positions 6918-7008]
A
[49 nt withheld, positions 7010-7058]
CCTTTGACGTTGGAGTCCACGTTCTTT
[37 nt withheld, positions 7086-7122]
ACCCTATCTCGGTCTATTCTTTTGATTTATAAGGGATTTTGCCGATTTCGGCCTATTGGTTAAAAAATGA
GCTGATTTAACAAAAATTTAACGCGAATTAATTCTGTGGAATGTGTGTCAGTTAGGGTGTGGAAAGTCCC
CAGGCTCCCCAGCAGGCAGAAGTATGCAAAGCATGCATCTCAATTAGTCAGCAACCAGGTGTGGAAAGTC
CCCAGGCTCCCCAGCAGGCAGAAGTATGCAAAGCATGCATCTCAATTAGTCAGCAACCATAGTCCCGCCC
CTAACTCCGCCCATCCCGCCCCTAACTCCGCCCAGTTCCGCCCATTCTCCGCCCCATGGCTGACTAATTT
TTTTTATTTATGCAGAGGCCGAGGCCGCCTCTGCCTCTGAGCTATTCCAGAAGTAGTGAGGAGGCTTTTT
TGGAGGCCTAGGCTTTTGCAAAAAGCTCCCGGGAGCTTGTATATCCATTTTCGGATCTGATCAGCACGTG
TTGACAATTAATCATCGGCATAGTATATCGGCATAGTATAATACGACAAGGTGAGGAACTAAACCATGGC
CAAGTTGACCAGTGCCGTTCCGGTGCTCACCGCGCGCGACGTCGCCGGAGCGGTCGAGTTCTGGACCGAC
CGGCTCGGGTTCTCCCGGGACTTCGTGGAGGACGACTTCGCCGGTGTGGTCCGGGACGACGTGACCCTGT
TCATCAGCGCGGTCCAGGACCAGGTGGTGCCGGACAACACCCTGGCCTGGGTGTGGGTGCGCGGCCTGGA
CGAGCTGTACGCCGAGTGGTCGGAGGTCGTGTCCACGAACTTCCGGGACGCCTCCGGGCCGGCCATGACC
GAGATCGGCGAGCAGCCGTGGGGGCGGGAGTTCGCCCTGCGCGACCCGGCCGGCAACTGCGTGCACTTCG
TGGCCGAGGAGCAGGACTGACACGTGCTACGAGATTTCGATTCCACCGCCGCCTTCTATGAAAGGTTGGG
CTTCGGAATCGTTTTCCGGGACGCCGGCTGGATGATCCTCCAGCGCGGGGATCTCATGCTGGAGTTCTTC
GCCCACCCCAACTTGTTTATTGCAGCTTATAATGGTTACAAATAAAGCAATAGCATCACAAATTTCACAA
ATAAAGCATTTTTTTCACTGCATTCTAGTTGTGGTTTGTCCAAACTCATCAATGTATCTTATCATGTCTG
TATACCGTCGACCTCTAGCTAGAGCTTGGCGTAATCATGGTCATAGCTGTTTCCTGTGTGAAATTGTTAT
CCGCTCACAATTCCACACAACATACGAGCCGGAAGCATAAAGTGTAAAGCCTGGGGTGCCTAATGAGTGA
GCTAACTCACATTAATTGCGTTGCGCTCACTGCCCGCTTTCCAGTCGGGAAACCTGTCGTGCCAGCTGCA
TTAATGAATCGGCCAACGCGCGGGGAGAGGCGGTTTGCGTATTGGGCGCTCTTCCGCTTCCTCGCTCACT
GACTCGCTGCGCTCGGTCGTTCGGCTGCGGCGAGCGGTATCAGCTCACTCAAAGGCGGTAATACGGTTAT
CCACAGAATCAGGGGATAACGCAGGAAAGAACATGTGAGCAAAAGGCCAGCAAAAGGCCAGGAACCGTAA
AAAGGCCGCGTTGCTGGCGTTTTTCCATAGGCTCCGCCCCCCTGACGAGCATCACAAAAATCGACGCTCA
AGTCAGAGGTGGCGAAACCCGACAGGACTATAAAGATACCAGGCGTTTCCCCCTGGAAGCTCCCTCGTGC
GCTCTCCTGTTCCGACCCTGCCGCTTACCGGATACCTGTCCGCCTTTCTCCCTTCGGGAAGCGTGGCGCT
TTCTCATAGCTCACGCTGTAGGTATCTCAGTTCGGTGTAGGTCGTTCGCTCCAAGCTGGGCTGTGTGCAC
GAACCCCCCGTTCAGCCCGACCGCTGCGCCTTATCCGGTAACTATCGTCTTGAGTCCAACCCGGTAAGAC
ACGACTTATCGCCACTGGCAGCAGCCACTGGTAACAGGATTAGCAGAGCGAGGTATGTAGGCGGTGCTAC
AGAGTTCTTGAAGTGGTGGCCTAACTACGGCTACACTAGAAGAACAGTATTTGGTATCTGCGCTCTGCTG
AAGCCAGTTACCTTCGGAAAAAGAGTTGGTAGCTCTTGATCCGGCAAACAAACCACCGCTGGTAGCGGTG
GTTTTTTTGTTTGCAAGCAGCAGATTACGCGCAGAAAAAAAGGATCTCAAGAAGATCCTTTGATCTTTTC
TACGGGGTCTGACGCTCAGTGGAACGAAAACTCACGTTAAGGGATTTTGGTCATGAGATTATCAAAAAGG
ATCTTCACCTAGATCCTTTTAAATTAAAAATGAAGTTTTAAATCAATCTAAAGTATATATGAGTAAACTT
GGTCTGACAGTTACCAATGCTTAATCAGTGAGGCACCTATCTCAGCGATCTGTCTATTTCGTTCATCCAT
AGTTGCCTGACTCCCCGTCGTGTAGATAACTACGATACGGGAGGGCTTACCATCTGGCCCCAGTGCTGCA
ATGATACCGCGAGACCCACGCTCACCGGCTCCAGATTTATCAGCAATAAACCAGCCAGCCGGAAGGGCCG
AGCGCAGAAGTGGTCCTGCAACTTTATCCGCCTCCATCCAGTCTATTAATTGTTGCCGGGAAGCTAGAGT
AAGTAGTTCGCCAGTTAATAGTTTGCGCAACGTTGTTGCCATTGCTACAGGCATCGTGGTGTCACGCTCG
TCGTTTGGTATGGCTTCATTCAGCTCCGGTTCCCAACGATCAAGGCGAGTTACATGATCCCCCATGTTGT
GCAAAAAAGCGGTTAGCTCCTTCGGTCCTCCGATCGTTGTCAGAAGTAAGTTGGCCGCAGTGTTATCACT
CATGGTTATGGCAGCACTGCATAATTCTCTTACTGTCATGCCATCCGTAAGATGCTTTTCTGTGACTGGT
GAGTACTCAACCAAGTCATTCTGAGAATAGTGTATGCGGCGACCGAGTTGCTCTTGCCCGGCGTCAATAC
GGGATAATACCGCGCCACATAGCAGAACTTTAAAAGTGCTCATCATTGGAAAACGTTCTTCGGGGCGAAA
ACTCTCAAGGATCTTACCGCTGTTGAGATCCAGTTCGATGTAACCCACTCGTGCACCCAACTGATCTTCA
GCATCTTTTACTTTCACCAGCGTTTCTGGGTGAGCAAAAACAGGAAGGCAAAATGCCGCAAAAAAGGGAA
TAAGGGCGACACGGAAATGTTGAATACTCATACTCTTCCTTTTTCAATATTATTGAAGCATTTATCAGGG
TTATTGTCTCATGAGCGGATACATATTTGAATGTATTTAGAAAAATAAACAAATAGGGGTTCCGCGCACA
TTTCCCCGAAAAGTGCCACCTGACGTCGACGGATCGGGAGATCTCCCGATCCCCTATGGTGCACTCTCAG
TACAATCTGCTCTGATGCCGCATAGTTAAGCCAGTATCTGCTCCCTGCTTGTGTGTTGGAGGTCGCTGAG
TAGTGCGCGAGCAAAATTTAAGCTACAACAAGGCAAGGCTTGACCGACAATTGCATGAAGAATCTGCTTA
GGGTTAGGCGTTTTGCGCTGCTTCGCGATGTACGGGCCAGATATACGCGTTGACATTGATTATTGACTAG
TTATTAATAGTAATCAATTACGGGGTCATTAGTTCATAGCCCATATATGGAGTTCCGCGTTACATAACTT
ACGGTAAATGGCCCGCCTGGCTGACCGCCCAACGACCCCCGCCCATTGACGTCAATAATGACGTATGTTC
CCATAGTAACGCCAATAGGGACTTTCCATTGACGTCAATGGGTGGAGTATTTACGGTAAACTGCCCACTT
GGCAGTACATCAAGTGTATCATATGCCAAGTACGCCCCCTATTGACGTCAATGACGGTAAATGGCCCGCC
TGGCATTATGCCCAGTACATGACCTTATGGGACTTTCCTACTTGGCAGTACATCTACGTATTAGTCATCG
CTATTACCATGGTGATGCGGTTTTGGCAGTACATCAATGGGCGTGGATAGCGGTTTGACTCACGGGGATT
TCCAAGTCTCCACCCCATTGACGTCAATGGGAGTTTGTTTTGGCACCAAAATCAACGGGACTTTCCAAAA
TGTCGTAACAACTCCGCCCCATTGACGCAAATGGGCGGTAGGCGTGTACGGTGGGAGGTCTATATAAGCA
GCGCGTTTTGCCTGTACTGGGTCTCTCTGGTTAGACCAGATCTGAGCCTGGGAGCTCTCTGGCTAACTAG
GGAACCCACTGCTTAAGCCTCAATAAAGCTTGCCTTGAGTGCTTCAAGTAGTGTGTGCCCGTCTGTTGTG
TGACTCTGGTAACTAGAGATCCCTCAGACCCTTTTAGTCAGTGTGGAAAATCTCTAGCAGTGGCGCCCGA
ACAGGGACTTGAAAGCGAAAGGGAAACCAGAGGAGCTCTCTCGACGCAGGACTCGGCTTGCTGAAGCGCG
CACGGCAAGAGGCGAGGGGCGGCGACTGGTGAGTACGCCAAAAATTTTGACTAGCGGAGGCTAGAAGGAG
AGAGATGGGTGCGAGAGCGTCAGTATTAAGCGGGGGAGAATTAGATCGCGATGGGAAAAAATTCGGTTAA
GGCCAGGGGGAAAGAAAAAATATAAATTAAAACATATAGTATGGGCAAGCAGGGAGCTAGAACGATTCGC
AGTTAATCCTGGCCTGTTAGAAACATCAGAAGGCTGTAGACAAATACTGGGACAGCTACAACCATCCCTT
CAGACAGGATCAGAAGAACTTAGATCATTATATAATACAGTAGCAACCCTCTATTGTGTGCATCAAAGGA
TAGAGATAAAAGACACCAAGGAAGCTTTAGACAAGATAGAGGAAGAGCAAAACAAAAGTAAGACCACCGC
ACAGCAAGCGGCCGCTGATCTTCAGACCTGGAGGAGGAGATATGAGGGACAATTGGAGAAGTGAATTATA
TAAATATAAAGTAGTAAAAATTGAACCATTAGGAGTAGCACCCACCAAGGCAAAGAGAAGAGTGGTGCAG
AGAGAAAAAAGAGCAGTGGGAATAGGAGCTTTGTTCCTTGGGTTCTTGGGAGCAGCAGGAAGCACTATGG
GCGCAGCGTCAATGACGCTGACGGTACAGGCCAGACAATTATTGTCTGGTATAGTGCAGCAGCAGAACAA
TTTGCTGAGGGCTATTGAGGCGCAACAGCATCTGTTGCAACTCACAGTCTGGGGCATCAAGCAGCTCCAG
GCAAGAATCCTGGCTGTGGAAAGATACCTAAAGGATCAACAGCTCCTGGGGATTTGGGGTTGCTCTGGAA
AACTCATTTGCACCACTGCTGTGCCTTGGAATGCTAGTTGGAGTAATAAATCTCTGGAACAGATTTGGAA
TCACACGACCTGGATGGAGTGGGACAGAGAAATTAACAATTACACAAGCTTAATACACTCCTTAATTGAA
GAATCGCAAAACCAGCAAGAAAAGAATGAACAAGAATTATTGGAATTAGATAAATGGGCAAGTTTGTGGA
ATTGGTTTAACATAACAAATTGGCTGTGGTATATAAAATTATTCATAATGATAGTAGGAGGCTTGGTAGG
TTTAAGAATAGTTTTTGCTGTACTTTCTATAGTGAATAGAGTTAGGCAGGGATATTCACCATTATCGTTT
CAGACCCACCTCCCAACCCCGAGGGGACCCGACAGGCCCGAAGGAATAGAAGAAGAAGGTGGAGAGAGAG
ACAGAGACAGATCCATTCGATTAGTGAACGGATCGGCACTGCGTGCGCCAATTCTGCAGACAAATGGCAG
TATTCATCCACAATTTTAAAAGAAAAGGGGGGATTGGGGGGTACAGTGCAGGGGAAAGAATAGTAGACAT
AATAGCAACAGACATACAAACTAAAGAATTACAAAAACAAATTACAAAAATTCAAAATTTTCGGGTTTAT
TACAGGGACAGCAGAGATCCAGTTTGGTTAATTAAGGTACCGAGGGCCTATTTCCCATGATTCCTTCATA
TTTGCATATACGATACAAGGCTGTTAGAGAGATAATTAGAATTAATTTGACTGTAAACACAAAGATATTA
GTACAAAATACGTGACGTAGAAAGTAATAATTTCTTGGGTAGTTTGCAGTTTTAAAATTATGTTTTAAAA
TGGACTATCATATGCTTACCGTAACTTGAAAGTATTTCGATTTCTTGGCTTTATATATCTTGTGGAAAGG
ACGAAACACCGGCTGGCTGGCTGTCCCCCC
Features (pLannotate 1.2.2; 34 found; start..end, strand, type, name):
      1..76      +  misc_RNA       gRNA scaffold: guide RNA scaffold for the Streptococcus pyogenes CRISPR/Cas9 system
    107..617     +  promoter       hPGK promoter: human phosphoglycerate kinase 1 promoter
    666..851     +  CDS            KRAB: Krüppel-associated box (KRAB) transcriptional repression domain from the human zinc finger protein ZNF10 (Margolin et al., 1994)
    873..4976    +  CDS            Cas9: Cas9 (Csn1) endonuclease from the Streptococcus pyogenes Type II CRISPR/Cas system generates RNA-guided double strand breaks in DNA
   5175..5573    +  CDS            BSD: blasticidin S deaminase; Aspergillus terreus BSD; confers resistance to blasticidin
   5574..5595    +  misc_feature   MCS (fragment): pBluescript multiple cloning site
   5598..6186    +  misc_feature   WPRE: woodchuck hepatitis virus posttranscriptional regulatory element
   6237..6256    +  misc_feature   cPPT/CTS (fragment): central polypurine tract and central termination sequence of HIV-1
   6258..6491    +  LTR            3' LTR (ΔU3): self-inactivating 3' long terminal repeat (LTR) from HIV-1
   6523..6747    +  polyA_signal   bGH poly(A) signal: bovine growth hormone polyadenylation signal
   6751..6772    +  promoter       SV40 promoter (fragment): SV40 enhancer and early promoter
   6793..7221    +  rep_origin     f1 ori (sequence partly withheld): f1 bacteriophage origin of replication; arrow indicates direction of (+) strand synthesis
   7235..7564    +  promoter       SV40 promoter: SV40 enhancer and early promoter
   7612..7659    +  promoter       EM7 promoter: synthetic bacterial promoter&nbsp
   7678..8052    +  CDS            BleoR: antibiotic-binding protein; Sh ble from Streptoalloteichus hindustanus; confers resistance to bleomycin, phleomycin, and Zeocin™
   8062..8187    +  CDS            ble (fragment): BLE_KLEPN - Experimental evidence at protein level: Swiss-Prot protein existence level 1. Binding protein with a strong affinity to the bleomycin family of antibiotics. Binds to CL990; an antimitotic-antibiotic compound. From Klebsiella pneumoniae.
   8182..8303    +  polyA_signal   SV40 poly(A) signal: SV40 polyadenylation signal
   8374..8396    -  protein_bind   lac operator (fragment): The lac repressor binds to the lac operator to inhibit transcription in E. coli. This inhibition can be relieved by adding lactose or isopropyl-β-D-thiogalactopyranoside (IPTG). lac repressor encoded by lacI
   8400..8430    -  promoter       lac promoter: promoter for the E. coli lac operon
   8445..8466    -  protein_bind   CAP binding site: CAP binding activates transcription in the presence of cAMP. E. coli catabolite activator protein
   8479..8571    -  CDS            lacI (fragment): lac repressor; lacI; The lac repressor binds to the lac operator to inhibit transcription in E. coli. This inhibition can be relieved by adding lactose or isopropyl-β-D-thiogalactopyranoside (IPTG).
   8754..9342    -  rep_origin     ori: high-copy-number ColE1/pMB1/pBR322/pUC origin of replication
   9513..10373   -  CDS            AmpR: β-lactamase; bla; confers resistance to ampicillin, carbenicillin, and related antibiotics
  10374..10478   -  promoter       AmpR promoter: bla
  10537..10589   -  misc_feature   bom (fragment): basis of mobility region from pBR322
  10744..11123   +  enhancer       CMV enhancer: human cytomegalovirus immediate early enhancer
  11124..11323   +  promoter       CMV promoter: human cytomegalovirus (CMV) immediate early promoter
  11341..11521   +  LTR            5' LTR (truncated): truncated 5' long terminal repeat (LTR) from HIV-1
  11568..11693   +  misc_feature   HIV-1 Ψ: packaging signal of human immunodeficiency virus type 1
  11677..12040   +  CDS            HIV-1 gag (fragment): gag protein from human immunodeficiency virus 1; gag
  12186..12419   +  misc_feature   RRE: The Rev response element (RRE) of HIV-1 allows for Rev-dependent mRNA export from the nucleus to the cytoplasm.
  12796..12896   +  CDS            Rev (fragment): human immunodeficiency virus 1 (HIV-1) Rev protein; rev; enhances nuclear export of unspliced and incompletely spliced viral mRNAs
  12946..13063   +  misc_feature   cPPT/CTS: central polypurine tract and central termination sequence of HIV-1
  13114..13354   +  promoter       U6 promoter: RNA polymerase III promoter for human U6 snRNA
