[The description below was written by a language model from this plasmid's Addgene catalogue record and pLannotate feature annotations shown in this document.]
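Description:
Lenti-(BB)-hPGK-KRAB-dCas9-P2A-BlastR PHF21A-TSS-guide1 is an all-in-one lentiviral CRISPR interference plasmid of about 13.4 kb, built to repress transcription of the human PHF21A gene. It derives from the empty Lenti-(BB)-hPGK-KRAB-dCas9-P2A-BlastR backbone, into which a single guide directed at the PHF21A transcription start site has been cloned; the cloning sites were destroyed in the process. In bacteria it is maintained through a high-copy ColE1/pUC-type origin with ampicillin resistance, and an f1 origin is also present. The backbone additionally carries an SV40/EM7-driven bleomycin/Zeocin resistance cassette that lies outside the LTRs, so it is not packaged into virus.

The transfer cassette has the layout of a third-generation self-inactivating vector: a CMV enhancer/promoter fused to a truncated HIV-1 5' LTR drives genomic RNA production in packaging cells, followed by the Ψ packaging signal, a gag fragment, the RRE and the cPPT/CTS, and it ends with a WPRE and a ΔU3 3' LTR. Within this, a human U6 Pol III promoter expresses the guide fused to the S. pyogenes gRNA scaffold. The human PGK promoter drives a single open reading frame encoding the ZNF10 KRAB repression domain fused to Cas9, described in the record as catalytically inactive and carrying a C-terminal HA tag. This is linked by a P2A peptide to blasticidin S deaminase, so transduced mammalian cells can be selected with blasticidin. The guide recruits KRAB-dCas9 to the PHF21A promoter, where it silences the gene without cutting DNA. The associated study concerns chromatin architecture in human pancreatic islets and the genetics of type 2 diabetes.
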