Addgene plasmid #125432: Lenti-(BB)-hPGK-KRAB-dCas9-P2A-BlastR PHF21A-TSS-guide1
Purpose: CRISPR-mediated repression of PHF21A. KRAB domain and Catalytically inactive Cas9 from S. pyogenes with 2A-BlastR under the hPGK promoter.
Depositing lab: Jorge Ferrer. Depositing organization: Imperial College London. Publication: Human pancreatic islet three-dimensional chromatin architecture provides insights into the genetics of type 2 diabetes. Miguel-Escalada I, Bonas-Guarch S, Cebola I, Ponsa-Cobas J, Mendieta-Esteban J, Atla G, Javierre BM, Rolando DMY, Farabella I, Morgan CC, Garcia-Hurtado J, Beucher A, Moran I, Pasquali L, Ramos-Rodriguez M, Appel EVR, Linneberg A, Gjesing AP, Witte DR, Pedersen O, Grarup N, Ravassard P, Torrents D, Mercader JM, Piemonti L, Berney T, de Koning EJP, Kerr-Conte J, Pattou F, Fedko IO, Groop L, Prokopenko I, Hansen T, Marti-Renom MA, Fraser P, Ferrer J. Nat Genet. 2019 Jun 28. pii: 10.1038/s41588-019-0457-0. doi: 10.1038/s41588-019-0457-0. PubMed 31253982.
Backbone
  Vector backbone: Lenti-(BB)-hPGK-KRAB-dCas9-P2A-BlastR
  Backbone manufacturer: Jorge Ferrer (Addgene #118155)
  Vector type: Mammalian Expression, Lentiviral, CRISPR
  Selectable markers: Blasticidin
Growth in bacteria
  Bacterial resistance: Ampicillin, 100 μg/mL
  Growth temperature: 37°C
  Growth strain: Stbl3
  Copy number: High Copy
Gene/Insert
  Gene/Insert name: KRAB-dCas9-2A-BlastR
  gRNA/shRNA sequence: GCTGGCTGGCTGTCCCCCC
  Species: H. sapiens (human)
  Promoter: hPGK and U6
  Tag / fusion protein: HA (C terminal on backbone)
  Cloning method: Restriction Enzyme; 5′ cloning site Unknown (destroyed during cloning); 3′ cloning site Unknown (destroyed during cloning)
  Sequencing primers: 5′ GATCCGCCACCATGGATGC
Terms and licenses: Academic/Nonprofit Terms; Industry Terms: Not Available to Industry
How to cite: Lenti-(BB)-hPGK-KRAB-dCas9-P2A-BlastR PHF21A-TSS-guide1 was a gift from Jorge Ferrer (Addgene plasmid # 125432 ; http://n2t.net/addgene:125432 ; RRID:Addgene_125432)
