>Addgene plasmid #125432 | Lenti-(BB)-hPGK-KRAB-dCas9-P2A-BlastR PHF21A-TSS-guide1 | depositor partial sequence | sequence record 240042 | Guide RNA, gRNA scaffold
NNNNNNNNNNNNNNNNGNACGAAANNNCGGCTGGCTGGCTGTCCCCCCGTTTTAGAGCTAGAAATAGCAA
GTTAAAATAAGGCTAGTCCGTTATCAACTTGAAAAAGTGGCACCGAGTCGGTGCTTTTTTGAATTCGCTA
GCTAGGTCTTGAAAGGGGTTGGGGTTGCGCCTTTTCCAAGGCAGCCCTGGGTTTGCGCAGGGACGCGGCT
GCTCTGGGCGTGGTTCCGGGAAACGCAGCGGCGCCGACCCTGGGTCTCGCACATTCTTCACGTCCGTTCG
CAGCGTCACCCGGATCTTCGCCGCTACCCTTGTGGGCCCCCCGGCGACGCTTCCTGCTCCGCCCCTAAGT
CGGGAAGGTTCCTTGCGGTTCGCGGCGTGCCGGACGTGACAAACGGAAGCCGCACGTCTCACTAGTACCC
TCGCAGACGGACAGCGCCAGGGAGCAATGGCAGCGCGCCGACCGCGATGGGCTGTGGCCAATAGCGGCTG
CTCAGCAGGGCGCGCCGAGAGCANCGGCCGGNAAGGGGCGGTGCGGNANGCGG
